>Addgene plasmid #179429 | pSL012_AAVS1-puro-9xTetO-pEF-H2B-mCitrine-5kb,lambda-pRSV-H2B-mCherry | addgene full sequence | sequence record 355448 | Addgene NGS Result
AAGCTTCTGACCTCTTCTCTTCCTCCCACAGGGCCTCGAGAGATCTGGCAGCGGAGAGGGCAGAGGAAGT
CTTCTAACATGCGGTGACGTGGAGGAGAATCCCGGCCCTAGGCTCGAGATGACCGAGTACAAGCCCACGG
TGCGCCTCGCCACCCGCGACGACGTCCCCAGGGCCGTACGCACCCTCGCCGCCGCGTTCGCCGACTACCC
CGCCACGCGCCACACCGTCGATCCGGACCGCCACATCGAGCGGGTCACCGAGCTGCAAGAACTCTTCCTC
ACGCGCGTCGGGCTCGACATCGGCAAGGTGTGGGTCGCGGACGACGGCGCCGCGGTGGCGGTCTGGACCA
CGCCGGAGAGCGTCGAAGCGGGGGCGGTGTTCGCCGAGATCGGCCCGCGCATGGCCGAGTTGAGCGGTTC
CCGGCTGGCCGCGCAGCAACAGATGGAAGGCCTCCTGGCGCCGCACCGGCCCAAGGAGCCCGCGTGGTTC
CTGGCCACCGTCGGCGTCTCGCCCGACCACCAGGGCAAGGGTCTGGGCAGCGCCGTCGTGCTCCCCGGAG
TGGAGGCGGCCGAGCGCGCCGGGGTGCCCGCCTTCCTGGAGACCTCCGCGCCCCGCAACCTCCCCTTCTA
CGAGCGGCTCGGCTTCACCGTCACCGCCGACGTCGAGGTGCCCGAAGGACCGCGCACCTGGTGCATGACC
CGCAAGCCCGGTGCCTGATCTAGAGGGCCCGTTTAAACCCGCTGATCAGCCTCGACTGTGCCTTCTAGTT
GCCAGCCATCTGTTGTTTGCCCCTCCCCCGTGCCTTCCTTGACCCTGGAAGGTGCCACTCCCACTGTCCT
TTCCTAATAAAATGAGGAAATTGCATCGCATTGTCTGAGTAGGTGTCATTCTATTCTGGGGGGTGGGGTG
GGGCAGGACAGCAAGGGGGAGGATTGGGAAGACAATAGCAGGCATGCTGGGGATGCGGTGGGCTCTATGG
CTTCTGAGGCGGAAAGAACCAGCTGGGGGCTAGCAAAGCCTAGGAACAGCTGCATATAGCACTGCAGTTT
ACTCCCTATCAGTGATAGAGAGTCAAAAGGCCATGCCCTCCCTATCAGTGATAGAGAGAGCAGACTCAAG
GTGGTCCCTATCAGTGATAGAGAGATTGAGCAAGAGGGCCTCCCTATCAGTGATAGAGAATAGCACTGCA
GTTTACTCCCTATCAGTGATAGAGAGTCAAAAGGCCATGCCCTCCCTATCAGTGATAGAGAGAGCAGACT
CAAGGTGGTCCCTATCAGTGATAGAGAGATTGAGCAAGAGGGCCTCCCTATCAGTGATAGAGATTGATCC
AGTCAGGGCCTCCCTATCAGTGATAGAGAAGCTATGTGCAGGTAGGGCTGTACAGTGGGAATGCATGAGC
GCACATCGCCCACAGTCCCCGAGAAGTTGGGGGGAGGGGTCGGCAATTGAACCGGTGCCTAGAGAAGGTG
GCGCGGGGTAAACTGGGAAAGTGATGTCGTGTACTGGCTCCGCCTTTTTCCCGAGGGTGGGGGAGAACCG
TATATAAGTGCAGTAGTCGCCGTGAACGTTCTTTTTCGCAACGGGTTTGCCGCCAGAACACAGGTAAGTG
CCGTGTGTGGTTCCCGCGGGCCTGGCCTCTTTACGGGTTATGGCCCTTGCGTGCCTTGAATTACTTCCAC
CTGGCTGCAGTACGTGATTCTTGATCCCGAGCTTCGGGTTGGAAGTGGGTGGGAGAGTTCGAGGCCTTGC
GCTTAAGGAGCCCCTTCGCCTCGTGCTTGAGTTGAGGCCTGGCCTGGGCGCTGGGGCCGCCGCGTGCGAA
TCTGGTGGCACCTTCGCGCCTGTCTCGCTGCTTTCGATAAGTCTCTAGCCATTTAAAATTTTTGATGACC
TGCTGCGACGCTTTTTTTCTGGCAAGATAGTCTTGTAAATGCGGGCCAAGATCTGCACACTGGTATTTCG
GTTTTTGGGGCCGCGGGCGGCGACGGGGCCCGTGCGTCCCAGCGCACATGTTCGGCGAGGCGGGGCCTGC
GAGCGCGGCCACCGAGAATCGGACGGGGGTAGTCTCAAGCTGGCCGGCCTGCTCTGGTGCCTGGCCTCGC
GCCGCCGTGTATCGCCCCGCCCTGGGCGGCAAGGCTGGCCCGGTCGGCACCAGTTGCGTGAGCGGAAAGA
TGGCCGCTTCCCGGCCCTGCTGCAGGGAGCTCAAAATGGAGGACGCGGCGCTCGGGAGAGCGGGCGGGTG
AGTCACCCACACAAAGGAAAAGGGCCTTTCCGTCCTCAGCCGTCGCTTCATGTGACTCCACGGAGTACCG
GGCGCCGTCCAGGCACCTCGATTAGTTCTCGAGCTTTTGGAGTACGTCGTCTTTAGGTTGGGGGGAGGGG
TTTTATGCGATGGAGTTTCCCCACACTGAGTGGGTGGAGACTGAAGTTAGGCCAGCTTGGCACTTGATGT
AATTCTCCTTGGAATTTGCCCTTTTTGAGTTTGGATCTTGGTTCATTCTCAAGCCTCAGACAGTGGTTCA
AAGTTTTTTTCTTCCATTTCAGGTGTCGTGAGCTAGCGATTACGCCAAGCTCGAAATTAACCCTCACTAA
AGGGAACAAAAGCTGGAGCTCCACCGCGGTGGCGGCCGCTCTAGCCCGGGCGGATCCCCCGGGCTGCAGG
AATTCGATATCAAGCTTGCCACCATGCCAGAGCCAGCGAAGTCTGCTCCCGCCCCGAAAAAGGGCTCCAA
GAAGGCGGTGACTAAGGCGCAGAAGAAAGGCGGCAAGAAGCGCAAGCGCAGCCGCAAGGAGAGCTATTCC
ATCTATGTGTACAAGGTTCTGAAGCAGGTCCACCCTGACACCGGCATTTCGTCCAAGGCCATGGGCATCA
TGAATTCGTTTGTGAACGACATTTTCGAGCGCATCGCAGGTGAGGCTTCCCGCCTGGCGCATTACAACAA
GCGCTCGACCATCACCTCCAGGGAGATCCAGACGGCCGTGCGCCTGCTGCTGCCTGGGGAGTTGGCCAAG
CACGCCGTGTCCGAGGGTACTAAGGCCATCACCAAGTACACCAGCGCTAAGGATCCCCGGGTACCGGTCG
CCACCATGGTGAGCAAGGGCGAGGAGCTGTTCACCGGGGTGGTGCCCATCCTGGTCGAGCTGGACGGCGA
CGTAAACGGCCACAAGTTCAGCGTGTCCGGCGAGGGCGAGGGCGATGCCACCTACGGCAAGCTGACCCTG
AAGTTCATCTGCACCACCGGCAAGCTGCCCGTGCCCTGGCCCACCCTCGTGACCACCTTCGGCTACGGCC
TGATGTGCTTCGCCCGCTACCCCGACCACATGAAGCAGCACGACTTCTTCAAGTCCGCCATGCCCGAAGG
CTACGTCCAGGAGCGCACCATCTTCTTCAAGGACGACGGCAACTACAAGACCCGCGCCGAGGTGAAGTTC
GAGGGCGACACCCTGGTGAACCGCATCGAGCTGAAGGGCATCGACTTCAAGGAGGACGGCAACATCCTGG
GGCACAAGCTGGAGTACAACTACAACAGCCACAACGTCTATATCATGGCCGACAAGCAGAAGAACGGCAT
CAAGGTGAACTTCAAGATCCGCCACAACATCGAGGACGGCAGCGTGCAGCTCGCCGACCACTACCAGCAG
AACACCCCCATCGGCGACGGCCCCGTGCTGCTGCCCGACAACCACTACCTGAGCTACCAGTCCGCCCTGA
GCAAAGACCCCAACGAGAAGCGCGATCACATGGTCCTGCTGGAGTTCGTGACCGCCGCCGGGATCACTCT
CGGCATGGACGAGCTGTACAAGTAGGTCGACCTCGAGGGGGGGCCCGGTACCAGGTAAGTGTACCCAATT
CGCCCTATAGTGAGTCGTATTACAATTCACTCGATCGCCCTTCCCAACAGTTGCGCAGCCTGAATGGCGA
ATGGAGATCCAATTTTTAAGTGTATAATGTGTTAAACTACTGATTCTAATTGTTTGTGTATTTTAGATTC
ACAGTCCCAAGGCTCATTTCAGGCCCCTCAGTCCTCACAGTCTGTTCATGATCATAATCAGCCATACCAC
ATTTGTAGAGGTTTTACTTGCTTTAAAAAACCTCCCACACCTCCCCCTGAACCTGAAACATAAAATGAAT
GCAATTGTTGTTGTTAACTTGTTTATTGCAGCTTATAATGGTTACAAATAAAGCAATAGCATCACAAATT
TCACAAATAAAGCATTTTTTTCACTGCATTCTAGTTGTGGTTTGTCCAAACTCATCAATGTATCTTAACG
CGTAAATTGTAAGCGTCTCAGCAATTTATTTGGCGGCAACACAGGATCTCTCTTTTAAGTTACTCTCTAT
TACATACGTTTTCCATCTAAAAATTAGTAGTATTGAACTTAACGGGGCATCGTATTGTAGTTTTCCATAT
TTAGCTTTCTGCTTCCTTTTGGATAACCCACTGTTATTCATGTTGCATGGTGCACTGTTTATACCAACGA
TATAGTCTATTAATGCATATATAGTATCGCCGAACGATTAGCTCTTCAGGCTTCTGAAGAAGCGTTTCAA
GTACTAATAAGCCGATAGATAGCCACGGACTTCGTAGCCATTTTTCATAAGTGTTAACTTCCGCTCATCG
CTCATAACAGACATTCACTACAGTTATGGCGGAAAGGTATGCATGCTGGGTGTGGGGAAGTCGTGAAAGA
AAAGAAGTCAGCTGCGTCGTTTGACATCACTGCTATCTTCTTACTGGTTATGCAGGTCGTAGTGGGTGGC
ACACAAAGCTTTGCACTGGATTGCGAGGCTTTGTGCTTCTCTGGAGTGCGACAGGTTTGATGACAAAAAA
TTAGCGCAAGAAGACAAAAATCACCTTGCGCTAATGCTCTGTTACAGGTCACTAATACCATCTAAGTAGT
TGATTCATAGTGACTGCATATGTTGTGTTTTACAGTATTATGTAGTCTGTTTTTTATGCAAAATCTAATT
TAATATATTGATATTTATATCATTTTACGTTTCTCGTTCAGCTTTTTTATACTAAGTTGGCATTATAAAA
AAGCATTGCTTATCAATTTGTTGCAACGAACAGGTCACTATCAGTCAAAATAAAATCATTATTTGATTTC
AGTTTTGTCCCACTCCCTGCCTCTGTCATCACGATACTGTGATGCCATGGTGTCCGACTTATGCCCGAGA
AGATGTTGAGCAAACTTATCGCTTATCTGCTTCTCATAGAGTCTTGCAGACAAACTGCGCAACTCGTGAA
AGGTAGGCGGATCCCCTTCGAAGGAAAGACCTGATGCTTTTCGTGCGCGCATAAAATACCTTGATACTGT
GCCGGATGAAAGCGGTTCGCGACGAGTAGATGCAATTATGGTTTCTCCGCCAAGAATCTCTTTGCATTTA
TCAAGTGTTTCCTTCATTGATATTCCGAGAGCATCAATATGCAATGCTGTTGGGATGGCAATTTTTACGC
CTGTTTTGCTTTGCTCGACATAAAGATATCCATCTACGATATCAGACCACTTCATTTCGCATAAATCACC
AACTCGTTGCCCGGTAACAACAGCCAGTTCCATTGCAAGTCTGAGCCAACATGGTGATGATTCTGCTGCT
TGATAAATTTTCAGGTATTCGTCAGCCGTAAGTCTTGATCTCCTTACCTCTGATTTTGCTGCGCGAGTGG
CAGCGACATGGTTTGTTGTTATATGGCCTTCAGCTATTGCCTCTCGGAATGCATCGCTCAGTGTTGATCT
GATTAACTTGGCTGACGCCGCCTTGCCCTCGTCTATGTATCCATTGAGCATTGCCGCAATTTCTTTTGTG
GTGATGTCTTCAAGTGGAGCATCAGGCAGACCCCTCCTTATTGCTTTAATTTTGCTCATGTAATTTATGA
GTGTCTTCTGCTTGATTCCTCTGCTGGCCAGGATTTTTTCGTAGCGATCAAGCCATGAATGTAACGTAAC
GGAATTATCACTGTTGATTCTCGCTGTCAGAGGCTTGTGTTTGTGTCCTGAAAATAACTCAATGTTGGCC
TGTATAGCTTCAGTGATTGCGATTCGCCTGTCTCTGCCTAATCCAAACTCTTTACCCGTCCTTGGGTCCC
TGTAGCAGTAATATCCATTGTTTCTTATATAAAGGTTAGGGGGTAAATCCCGGCGCTCATGACTTCGCCT
TCTTCCCATTTCTGATCCTCTTCAAAAGGCCACCTGTTACTGGTCGATTTAAGTCAACCTTTACCGCTGA
TTCGTGGAACAGATACTCTCTTCCATCCTTAACCGGAGGTGGGAATATCCTGCATTCCCGAACCCATCGA
CGAACTGTTTCAAGGCTTCTTGGACGTCGCTGGCGTGCGTTCCACTCCTGAAGTGTCAAGTACATCGCAA
AGTCTCCGCAATTACACGCAAGAAAAAACCGCCATCAGGCGGCTTGGTGTTCTTTCAGTTCTTCAATTCG
AATATTGGTTACGTCTGCATGTGCTATCTGCGCCCATATCATCCAGTGGTCGTAGCAGTCGTTGATGTTC
TCCGCTTCGATAACTCTGTTGAATGGCTCTCCATTCCATTCTCCTGTGACTCGGAAGTGCATTTATCATC
TCCATAAAACAAAACCCGCCGTAGCGAGTTCAGATAAAATAAATCCCCGCGAGAGCGAGGATTGTTATGT
AATATTGGGTTTAATCATCTATATGTTTTGTACAGAGAGGGCAAGTATCGTTTCCACCGTACTCGTGATA
ATAATTTTGCACGGTATCAGTCATTTCTCGCACATTGCAGAATGGGGATTTGTCTTCATTAGACTTATAA
ACCTTCATGGAATATTTGTATGCCGACTCTATATCTATACCTTCATCTACATAAACACCTTCGTGATGTC
TGCATGGAGACAAGACACCGGATCTGCACAACATTGATAACGCCCAATCTTTTTGCTCAGACTCTAACTC
ATTGATACTCATTTATAAACTCCTTGCAATGTATGTCGTTTCAGCTAAACGGTATCAGCAATGTTTATGT
AAAGAAACAGTAAGATAATACTCAACCCGATGTTTGAGTACGGTCATCATCTGACACTACAGACTCTGGC
ATCGCTGTGAAGACGACGCGAAATTCAGCATTTTCACAAGCGTTATCTTTTACAAAACCGATCTCACTCT
CCTTTGATGCGAATGCCAGCGTCAGACATCATATGCAGATACTCACCTGCATCCTGAACCCATTGACCTC
CAACCCCGTAATAGCGATGCGTAATGATGTCGATAGTTACTAACGGGTCTTGTTCGATTAACTGCCGCAG
AAACTCTTCCAGGTCACCAGTGCAGCGCTTGATAACAGGAGTCTTCCCAGGATGGCGAACAACAAGAAAC
TGGTTTCCGTCTTCACGGACTTCGTTGCTTTCCAGTTTAGCAATACGCTTACTCCCATCCGAGATAACAC
CTTCGTAATACTCACGCTGCTCGTTGAGTTTTGATTTTGCTGTTTCAAGCTCAACACGCAGTTTCCCTAC
TGTTAGCGCAATATCCTCGTTCTCCTGGTCGCGGCGTTTGATGTATTGCTGGTTTCTTTCCCGTTCATCC
AGCAGTTCCAGCACAATCGATGGTGTTACCAATTCATGGAAAAGGTCTGCGTCAAATCCCCAGTCGTCAT
GCATTGCCTGCTCTGCCGCTTCACGCAGTGCCTGAGAGTTAATTTCGCTCACTTCGAACCTCTCTGTTTA
CTGATAAGTTCCAGATCCTCCTGGCAACTTGCACAAGTCCGACAACCCTGAACGACCAGGCGTCTTCGTT
CATCTATCGGATCGCCACACTCACAACAATGAGTGGCAGATATAGCCTGGTGGTTCAGGCGGCGCATTTT
TATTGCTGTGTTGCGCTGTAATTCTTCTATTTCTGATGCTGAATCAATGATGTCTGCCATCTTTCATTAA
TCCCTGAACTGTTGGTTAATACGCTTGAGGGTGAATGCGAATAATAAAAAAGGAGCCTGTAGCTCCCTGA
TGATTTTGCTTTTCATGTTCATCGTTCCTTAAAGACGCCGTTTAACATGCCGATTGCCAGGCTTAAATGA
GTCGGTGTGAATCCCATCAGCGTTACCGTTTCGCGGTGCTTCTTCAGTACGCTACGGCAAATGTCATCGA
CGTTTTTATCCGGAAACTGCTGTCTGGCTTTTTTTGATTTCAGAATTAGCCTGACGGGCAATGCTGCGAA
GGGCGTTTTCCTGCTGAGGTGTCATTGAACAAGTCCCATGTCGGCAAGCATAAGCACACAGAATATGAAG
CCCGCTGCCAGAAAAATGCATTCCGTGGTTGTCATACCTGGTTTCTCTCATCTGCTTCTGCTTTCGCCAC
CATCATTTCCAGCTTTTGTGAAAGGGATGCGGCTAACGTATGAAATTCTTCGTCTGTTTCTACTGGTATT
GGCACAAACCTGATTCCAATTTGAGCAAGGCTATGTGCCATCTCGATACTCGTTCTTAACTCAACAGAAG
ATGCTTTGTGCATACAGCCCCTCGTTTATTATTTATCTCCTCAGCCAGCCGCTGTGCTTTCAGTGGATTT
CGGATAACAGAAAGGCCGGGAAATACCCAGCCTCGCTTTGTAACGGAGTAGACGAAAGTGATTGCGCCTA
CCCGGATATTATCGTGAGGATGCGTCATCGCCATTGCTCCCCAAATACAAAACCAATTTCAGCCAGTGCC
TCGTCCATTTTTTCGATGAACTCCGGCACGATCTCGTCAAAACTCGCCATGTACTTTTCATCCCGCTCAA
TCACGACATAATGCAGGCCTTCACGCTTCATACGCGGGTCATAGTTGGCAAAGTACCAGGCATTTTTTCG
CGTCACCCACATGCTGTACTGCACCTGGGCCATGTAAGCTGACTTTATGGCCTCGAAACCACCGAGCCGG
AACTTCATGAAATCCCGGGAGGTAAACGGGCATTTCAGTTCAAGGCCGTTGCCGTCACTGCATAAACCAT
CGGGAGAGCAGGCGGTACGCATACTTTCGTCGCGATAGATGATCGGGGATTCAGTAACATTCACGCCGGA
AGTGAATTCAAACAGGGTTCTGGCGTCGTTCTCGTACTGTTTTCCCCAGGCCAGTGCTTTAGCGTTAACT
TCCGGAGCCACACCGGTGCAAACCTCAGCAAGCAGGGTGTGGAAGTAGGACATTTTCATGTCAGGCCACT
TCTTTCCGGAGCGGGGTTTTGCTATCACGTTGTGAACTTCTGAAGCGGTGATGACGCCGAGCCGTAATTT
GTGCCACGCATCATCCCCCTGTTCGACAGCTCTCACATCGATCCCGGTACGCTGCAGGATAATGTCCCTA
GGGACGTCCATATGAATGTAGTCTTATGCAATACACTTGTAGTCTTGCAACATGGTAACGATGAGTTAGC
AACATGCCTTACAAGGAGAGAAAAAGCACCGTGCATGCCGATTGGTGGAAGTAAGGTGGTACGATCGTGC
CTTATTAGGAAGGCAACAGACAGGTCTGACATGGATTGGACGAACCACTGAATTGCGCATTGCAGAGATA
ATTGTATTTAAGTGCCTAGCTCGATACAATAAACGCCATTTGACCATTCACCACATTGGTGTGCACCCTG
CAGATCTAGAATGCCAGAGCCAGCGAAGTCTGCTCCCGCCCCGAAAAAGGGCTCCAAGAAGGCGGTGACT
AAGGCGCAGAAGAAAGGCGGCAAGAAGCGCAAGCGCAGCCGCAAGGAGAGCTATTCCATCTATGTGTACA
AGGTTCTGAAGCAGGTCCACCCTGACACCGGCATTTCGTCCAAGGCCATGGGCATCATGAATTCGTTTGT
GAACGACATTTTCGAGCGCATCGCAGGTGAGGCTTCCCGCCTGGCGCATTACAACAAGCGCTCGACCATC
ACCTCCAGGGAGATCCAGACGGCCGTGCGCCTGCTGCTGCCTGGGGAGTTGGCCAAGCACGCCGTGTCCG
AGGGTACTAAGGCCATCACCAAGTACACCAGCGCTAAGGATCCACCGGTCGCCACCATGGTGAGCAAGGG
CGAGGAGGATAACATGGCCATCATCAAGGAGTTCATGCGCTTCAAGGTGCACATGGAGGGCTCCGTGAAC
GGCCACGAGTTCGAGATCGAGGGCGAGGGCGAGGGCCGCCCCTACGAGGGCACCCAGACCGCCAAGCTGA
AGGTGACCAAGGGTGGCCCCCTGCCCTTCGCCTGGGACATCCTGTCCCCTCAGTTCATGTACGGCTCCAA
GGCCTACGTGAAGCACCCCGCCGACATTCCCGACTACTTGAAGCTGTCCTTCCCCGAGGGCTTCAAGTGG
GAGCGCGTGATGAACTTCGAGGACGGCGGCGTGGTGACCGTGACCCAGGACTCCTCCCTGCAGGACGGCG
AGTTCATCTACAAGGTGAAGCTGCGCGGCACCAACTTCCCCTCCGACGGCCCCGTAATGCAGAAGAAGAC
CATGGGCTGGGAGGCCTCCTCCGAGCGGATGTACCCCGAGGACGGCGCCCTGAAGGGCGAGATCAAGCAG
AGGCTGAAGCTGAAGGACGGCGGCCACTACGACGCTGAGGTCAAGACCACCTACAAGGCCAAGAAGCCCG
TGCAGCTGCCCGGCGCCTACAACGTCAACATCAAGTTGGACATCACCTCCCACAACGAGGACTACACCAT
CGTGGAACAGTACGAACGCGCCGAGGGCCGCCACTCCACCGGCGGCATGGACGAGCTGTACAAGTCTTAA
GCGACTCTAGATCATAATCAGCCATACCACATTTGTAGAGGTTTTACTTGCTTTAAAAAACCTCCCACAC
CTCCCCCTGAACCTGAAACATAAAATGAATGCAATTGTTGTTGTTAACTTGTTTATTGCAGCTTATAATG
GTTACAAATAAAGCAATAGCATCACAAATTTCACAAATAAAGCATTTTTTTCACTGCATTCTAGTTGTGG
TTTGTCCAAACTCATCAATGTATCTCATATGTAAATTGTAAGCGTCTCGGCCTCTAGAGTCGAGATGACA
TTGATTATTGAACTAGGGACAGGATTGGTGACAGAAAAGCCCCATCCTTAGGCCTCCTCCTTCCTAGTCT
CCTGATATTGGGTCTAACCCCCACCTCCTGTTAGGCAGATTCCTTATCTGGTGACACACCCCCATTTCCT
GGAGCCATCTCTCTCCTTGCCAGAACCTCTAAGGTTTGCTTACGATGGAGCCAGAGAGGATCCTGGGAGG
GAGAGCTTGGCAGGGGGTGGGAGGGAAGGGGGGGATGCGTGACCTGCCCGGTTCTCAGTGGCCACCCTGC
GCTACCCTCTCCCAGAACCTGAGCTGCTCTGACGCGGCTGTCTGGTGCGTTTCACTGATCCTGGTGCTGC
AGCTTCCTTACACTTCCCAAGAGGAGAAGCAGTTTGGAAAAACAAAATCAGAATAAGTTGGTCCTGAGTT
CTAACTTTGGCTCTTCACCTTTCTAGTCCCCAATTTATATTGTTCCTCCGTGCGTCAGTTTTACCTGTGA
GATAAGGCCAGTAGCCAGCCCCGTCCTGGCAGGGCTGTGGTGAGGAGGGGGGTGTCCGTGTGGAAAACTC
CCTTTGTGAGAATGGTGCGTCCTAGGTGTTCACCAGGTCGTGGCCGCCTCTACTCCCTTTCTCTTTCTCC
ATCCTTCTTTCCTTAAAGAGTCCCCAGTGCTATCTGGGACATATTCCTCCGCCCAGAGCAGGGTCCCGCT
TCCCTAAGGCCCTGCTCTGGGCTTCTGGGTTTGAGTCCTTGGCAAGCCCAGGAGAGGCGCTCAGGCTTCC
CTGTCCCCCTTCCTCGTCCACCATCTCATGCCCCTGGCTCTCCTGCCCCTTCCCTACAGGGGTTCCTGGC
TCTGCTCTTCGCCTTCTTGACGAGTTCTTCTGAATTATTAACGCTTACAATTTCCTGATGCGGTATTTTC
TCCTTACGCATCTGTGCGGTATTTCACACCGCATCAGGTGGCACTTTTCGGGGAAATGTGCGCGGAACCC
CTATTTGTTTATTTTTCTAAATACATTCAAATATGTATCCGCTCATGAGATTATCAAAAAGGATCTTCAC
CTAGATCCTTTTAAATTAAAAATGAAGTTTTAAATCAATCTAAAGTATATATGAGTAAACTTGGTCTGAC
AGTTACCAATGCTTAATCAGTGAGGCACCTATCTCAGCGATCTGTCTATTTCGTTCATCCATAGTTGCCT
GACTCCCCGTCGTGTAGATAACTACGATACGGGAGGGCTTACCATCTGGCCCCAGTGCTGCAATGATACC
GCGAGACCCACGCTCACCGGCTCCAGATTTATCAGCAATAAACCAGCCAGCCGGAAGGGCCGAGCGCAGA
AGTGGTCCTGCAACTTTATCCGCCTCCATCCAGTCTATTAATTGTTGCCGGGAAGCTAGAGTAAGTAGTT
CGCCAGTTAATAGTTTGCGCAACGTTGTTGCCATTGCTACAGGCATCGTGGTGTCACGCTCGTCGTTTGG
TATGGCTTCATTCAGCTCCGGTTCCCAACGATCAAGGCGAGTTACATGATCCCCCATGTTGTGCAAAAAA
GCGGTTAGCTCCTTCGGTCCTCCGATCGTTGTCAGAAGTAAGTTGGCCGCAGTGTTATCACTCATGGTTA
TGGCAGCACTGCATAATTCTCTTACTGTCATGCCATCCGTAAGATGCTTTTCTGTGACTGGTGAATACTC
AACCAAGTCATTCTGAGAATAGTGTATGCGGCGACCGAGTTGCTCTTGCCCGGCGTCAATACGGGATAAT
ACCGCGCCACATAGCAGAACTTTAAAAGTGCTCATCATTGGAAAACGTTCTTCGGGGCGAAAACTCTCAA
GGATCTTACCGCTGTTGAGATCCAGTTCGATGTAACCCACTCGTGCACCCAACTGATCTTCAGCATCTTT
TACTTTCACCAGCGTTTCTGGGTGAGCAAAAACAGGAAGGCAAAATGCCGCAAAAAAGGGAATAAGGGCG
ACACGGAAATGTTGAATACTCATACTCTTCCTTTTTCAATATTATTGAAGCATTTATCAGGGTTATTGTC
TCATGACCAAAATCCCTTAACGTGAGTTTTCGTTCCACTGAGCGTCAGACCCCGTAGAAAAGATCAAAGG
ATCTTCTTGAGATCCTTTTTTTCTGCGCGTAATCTGCTGCTTGCAAACAAAAAAACCACCGCTACCAGCG
GTGGTTTGTTTGCCGGATCAAGAGCTACCAACTCTTTTTCCGAAGGTAACTGGCTTCAGCAGAGCGCAGA
TACCAAATACTGTTCTTCTAGTGTAGCCGTAGTTAGGCCACCACTTCAAGAACTCTGTAGCACCGCCTAC
ATACCTCGCTCTGCTAATCCTGTTACCAGTGGCTGCTGCCAGTGGCGATAAGTCGTGTCTTACCGGGTTG
GACTCAAGACGATAGTTACCGGATAAGGCGCAGCGGTCGGGCTGAACGGGGGGTTCGTGCACACAGCCCA
GCTTGGAGCGAACGACCTACACCGAACTGAGATACCTACAGCGTGAGCTATGAGAAAGCGCCACGCTTCC
CGAAGGGAGAAAGGCGGACAGGTATCCGGTAAGCGGCAGGGTCGGAACAGGAGAGCGCACGAGGGAGCTT
CCAGGGGGAAACGCCTGGTATCTTTATAGTCCTGTCGGGTTTCGCCACCTCTGACTTGAGCGTCGATTTT
TGTGATGCTCGTCAGGGGGGCGGAGCCTATGGAAAAACGCCAGCAACGCGGCCTTTTTACGGTTCCTGGC
CTTTTGCTGGCCTTTTGCTCACATGTTCTTTCCTGCGTTATCCCCTGATTCTGTGGATAACCGTATTACC
GCCTTTGAGTGAGCTGATACCGCTCGCCGCAGCCGAACGACCGAGCGCAGCGAGTCAGTGAGCGAGGAAG
CGGAAGAGCGCCCAATACGCAAACCGCCTCTCCCCGCGCGTTGGCCGATTCATTAATGCAGCTGGCACGA
CAGGTTTCCCGACTGGAAAGCGGGCAGTGAGCGCAACGCAATTAATGTGAGTTAGCTCACTCATTAGGCA
CCCCAGGCTTTACACTTTATGCTTCCGGCTCGTATGTTGTGTGGAATTGTGAGCGGATAACAATTTCACA
CAGGAAACAGCTATGACCATGATTACGCCAAGCTCAGAATTAACCCTCACTAAAGGGACTAGTCCTGCAG
GTTTAAACGAATTCGCCCTTTGCTTTCTCTGACCAGCATTCTCTCCCCTGGGCCTGTGCCGCTTTCTGTC
TGCAGCTTGTGGCCTGGGTCACCTCTACGGCTGGCCCAGATCCTTCCCTGCCGCCTCCTTCAGGTTCCGT
CTTCCTCCACTCCCTCTTCCCCTTGCTCTCTGCTGTGTTGCTGCCCAAGGATGCTCTTTCCGGAGCACTT
CCTTCTCGGCGCTGCACCACGTGATGTCCTCTGAGCGGATCCTCCCCGTGTCTGGGTCCTCTCCGGGCAT
CTCTCCTCCCTCACCCAACCCCATGCCGTCTTCACTCGCTGGGTTCCCTTTTCCTTCTCCTTCTGGGGCC
TGTGCCATCTCTCGTTTCTTAGGATGGCCTTCTCCGACGGATGTCTCCCTTGCGTCCCGCCTCCCCTTCT
TGTAGGCCTGCATCATCACCGTTTTTCTGGACAACCCCAAAGTACCCCGTCTCCCTGGCTTTAGCCACCT
CTCCATCCTCTTGCTTTCTTTGCCTGGACACCCCGTTCTCCTGTGGATTCGGGTCACCTCTCACTCCTTT
CATTTGGGCAGCTCCCCTACCCCCCTTACCTCTCTAGTCTGTGCTAGCTCTTCCAGCCCCCTGTCATGGC
ATCTTCCAGGGGTCCGAGAGCTCAGCTAGTCTTCTTCCTCCAACCCGGGCCCCTATGTCCACTTCAGGAC
AGCATGTTTGCTGCCTCCAGGGATCCTGTGTCCCCGAGCTGGGACCACCTTATATTCCCAGGGCCGGTTA
ATGTGGCTCTGGTTCTGGGTACTTTTATCTGTCCCCTCCACCCCACAGTGGGGC
Features (pLannotate 1.2.2; 50 found; start..end, strand, type, name):
      7..32      +  misc_feature   SA: splice acceptor site
    119..718     +  CDS            PuroR: puromycin N-acetyltransferase; pac from Streptomyces alboniger; confers resistance to puromycin
    756..980     +  polyA_signal   bGH poly(A) signal: bovine growth hormone polyadenylation signal
    984..1005    +  promoter       SV40 promoter (fragment): SV40 enhancer and early promoter
   1046..1071    +  promoter       tight TRE promoter (fragment): Tet-responsive promoter PTight, consisting of seven tet operator sequences followed by the minimal CMV promoter
   1088..1107    +  promoter       tight TRE promoter (fragment): Tet-responsive promoter PTight, consisting of seven tet operator sequences followed by the minimal CMV promoter
   1125..1143    +  protein_bind   tet operator: tetO; bacterial operator O2 for the tetR and tetA genes tetracycline repressor TetR
   1160..1180    +  promoter       tight TRE promoter (fragment): Tet-responsive promoter PTight, consisting of seven tet operator sequences followed by the minimal CMV promoter
   1190..1215    +  promoter       tight TRE promoter (fragment): Tet-responsive promoter PTight, consisting of seven tet operator sequences followed by the minimal CMV promoter
   1232..1251    +  promoter       tight TRE promoter (fragment): Tet-responsive promoter PTight, consisting of seven tet operator sequences followed by the minimal CMV promoter
   1269..1287    +  protein_bind   tet operator: tetO; bacterial operator O2 for the tetR and tetA genes tetracycline repressor TetR
   1305..1327    +  promoter       PLtetO-1 promoter (fragment): modified phage lambda PL promoter with tet operator sites (Lutz and Bujard, 1997)
   1340..1360    +  promoter       tight TRE promoter (fragment): Tet-responsive promoter PTight, consisting of seven tet operator sequences followed by the minimal CMV promoter
   1397..1603    +  promoter       EF-1α core promoter: core promoter for human elongation factor EF-1α
   1604..2542    +  intron         EF-1α intron A: intron upstream of the start codon of human EF-1α
   2575..2593    +  promoter       T3 promoter: promoter for bacteriophage T3 RNA polymerase
   2684..3061    +  CDS            H2B: human histone H2B; HIST1H2BJ
   3086..3802    +  CDS            Citrine: Citrine is a basic (constitutively fluorescent) yellow fluorescent protein published in 2001, derived from Aequorea victoria. It has moderate acid sensitivity.
   3806..3832    +  misc_feature   MCS (fragment): pBluescript multiple cloning site
   3854..3872    -  promoter       T7 promoter: promoter for bacteriophage T7 RNA polymerase
   3882..3921    +  CDS            lacZα (fragment): LacZα fragment of β-galactosidase; lacZ fragment
   3931..3986    +  intron         small t intron (fragment): SV40 (simian virus 40) small t antigen intron
   3986..4123    +  CDS            large T antigen (fragment): large T antigen from SV40 (simian virus 40)
   4146..4267    +  polyA_signal   SV40 poly(A) signal: SV40 polyadenylation signal
   4733..4891    -  CDS            YDH2_PLAFS (fragment): Protein predicted: Swiss-Prot protein existence level 4. From Plasmodium falciparum (isolate fcm17 / Senegal).
   4873..5104    -  protein_bind   λ attP: attP; integrase from phage λ λ integrase
   5099..6169    -  CDS            λ integrase: integrase from phage λ; int
   6150..6365    -  CDS            xis: VXIS_LAMBD - Experimental evidence at protein level: Swiss-Prot protein existence level 1. Part of the excision complex necessary for the excision of prophage from the host genome by site-specific recombination at the att site. From Escherichia phage lambda (Bacteriophage lambda).
   6664..6942    -  CDS            ea8.5: EA85_LAMBD - Protein predicted: Swiss-Prot protein existence level 4. From Escherichia phage lambda (Bacteriophage lambda).
   7137..7679    -  CDS            ea22: EA22_LAMBD - Protein predicted: Swiss-Prot protein existence level 4. From Escherichia phage lambda (Bacteriophage lambda).
   8390..8634    -  terminator     λ tL3 terminator: transcription terminator tL3 from phage λ
   8635..9307    -  CDS            Exo (fragment): 5' to 3' double-stranded DNA exonuclease in the λ Red system; exo; creates 3' single-stranded DNA tails
   9325..9587    +  promoter       RSV promoter: Rous sarcoma virus enhancer/promoter
   9601..9978    +  CDS            H2B: human histone H2B; HIST1H2BJ
   9997..10704   +  CDS            mCherry: mCherry is a basic (constitutively fluorescent) red fluorescent protein published in 2004, derived from Discosoma sp.. It is reported to be a very rapidly-maturing monomer with low acid sensitivity.
  10720..10803   +  CDS            large T antigen (fragment): large T antigen from SV40 (simian virus 40)
  10826..10907   +  polyA_signal   SV40 poly(A) signal: SV40 polyadenylation signal
  11002..11838   +  misc_feature   HA-R: right homology arm from the adeno-associated virus integration site (AAVS1) within intron 1 of the human PPP1R12C gene
  11839..11863   +  CDS            NeoR/KanR (fragment): aminoglycoside phosphotransferase confers resistance to neomycin, kanamycin, and G418 (Geneticin®)
  11884..11934   -  misc_feature   bom (fragment): basis of mobility region from pBR322
  11961..12020   +  promoter       AmpR promoter (fragment): bla
  12113..12973   -  CDS            AmpR: β-lactamase; bla; confers resistance to ampicillin, carbenicillin, and related antibiotics
  12974..13026   -  promoter       AmpR promoter (fragment): bla
  13097..13685   +  rep_origin     ori: high-copy-number ColE1/pMB1/pBR322/pUC origin of replication
  13868..13960   +  CDS            lacI (fragment): lac repressor; lacI; The lac repressor binds to the lac operator to inhibit transcription in E. coli. This inhibition can be relieved by adding lactose or isopropyl-β-D-thiogalactopyranoside (IPTG).
  13973..13994   +  protein_bind   CAP binding site: CAP binding activates transcription in the presence of cAMP. E. coli catabolite activator protein
  14009..14039   +  promoter       lac promoter: promoter for the E. coli lac operon
  14043..14065   +  protein_bind   lac operator (fragment): The lac repressor binds to the lac operator to inhibit transcription in E. coli. This inhibition can be relieved by adding lactose or isopropyl-β-D-thiogalactopyranoside (IPTG). lac repressor encoded by lacI
  14108..14126   +  promoter       T3 promoter: promoter for bacteriophage T3 RNA polymerase
  14161..14964   +  misc_feature   HA-L: left homology arm from the adeno-associated virus integration site (AAVS1) within intron 1 of the human PPP1R12C gene
