[The description below was written by a language model from this plasmid's Addgene catalogue record and pLannotate feature annotations shown in this document.]
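Description:
pSL012_AAVS1-puro-9xTetO-pEF-H2B-mCitrine-5kb,lambda-pRSV-H2B-mCherry is a roughly 15 kb mammalian donor plasmid built on a pAAVS1 donor backbone for targeted integration of a dual fluorescent reporter into the human AAVS1 safe-harbour locus (intron 1 of PPP1R12C). It is propagated in E. coli through a high-copy ColE1/pUC-type origin with ampicillin resistance (AmpR). The payload is flanked by left and right AAVS1 homology arms. Immediately after the left arm sits a splice acceptor followed by a promoterless puromycin N-acetyltransferase gene and a bGH polyadenylation signal. This is a gene-trap style arrangement in which puromycin resistance is expected to depend on splicing from the endogenous transcript after correct integration.

Downstream of the selection cassette lies an array of tet operator sites (nine according to the construct name, annotated as a series of TRE/tetO fragments). This array serves as a recruitment platform for TetR/rTetR-fused proteins directly upstream of the first reporter. That reporter is human histone H2B fused to the yellow fluorescent protein Citrine, driven by the EF-1α core promoter with its intron A and ended by an SV40 poly(A) signal. About 5 kb of bacteriophage lambda DNA follows (covering attP, int, xis, ea8.5, ea22 and part of exo). This lambda DNA acts as a spacer rather than as expressed genes. It separates the first reporter from a second one, H2B-mCherry, under the Rous sarcoma virus promoter with its own SV40 poly(A). The H2B fusions localise both signals to chromatin in the nucleus. According to the record and its associated publication title, the construct is used to follow, in single cells, how chromatin-mediated silencing and reactivation started at the tetO site spread between neighbouring genes across a defined distance.
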