Addgene plasmid #179429: pSL012_AAVS1-puro-9xTetO-pEF-H2B-mCitrine-5kb,lambda-pRSV-H2B-mCherry
Purpose: Dual fluorescent reporter construct with 5kb lambda spacer, upstream TRE (Tetracycline Response Element) recruitment site, arms for integration at AAVS1 locus
Depositing lab: Lacra Bintu. Depositing organization: Stanford University. Publication: Dynamic spreading of chromatin-mediated gene silencing and reactivation between neighboring genes in single cells. Lensch S, Herschl MH, Ludwig CH, Sinha J, Hinks MM, Mukund A, Fujimori T, Bintu L. Elife. 2022 Jun 9;11. pii: 75115. doi: 10.7554/eLife.75115. PubMed 35678392.
Backbone
  Vector backbone: pAAVS1 donor
  Vector type: Mammalian Expression
  Selectable markers: Puromycin
Growth in bacteria
  Bacterial resistance: Ampicillin, 100 μg/mL
  Growth temperature: 37°C
  Growth strain: DH5alpha
  Copy number: High Copy
Gene/Insert
  Gene/Insert name: TRE-cit-5kb-mch (alt name: TRE, H2B-mCitrine, lambda DNA spacer, H2B-mCherry)
  Species: H. sapiens (human), Synthetic; Escherichia virus Lambda
  Promoter: pEF alpha, pRSV
  Cloning method: Gibson Cloning
Terms and licenses: Academic/Nonprofit Terms; Industry Terms: Not Available to Industry
Depositor comments: Please visit https://www.biorxiv.org/content/10.1101/2021.11.04.467237v1 for bioRxiv preprint.
How to cite: pSL012_AAVS1-puro-9xTetO-pEF-H2B-mCitrine-5kb,lambda-pRSV-H2B-mCherry was a gift from Lacra Bintu (Addgene plasmid # 179429 ; http://n2t.net/addgene:179429 ; RRID:Addgene_179429)
